>Addgene plasmid #148133 | pcDNA3.1-MS2-HA-HsRRP45_Z | depositor full sequence | sequence record 290581 | Full Sequence
GACGGATCGGGAGATCTCCCGATCCCCTATGGTGCACTCTCAGTACAATCTGCTCTGATGCCGCATAGTT
AAGCCAGTATCTGCTCCCTGCTTGTGTGTTGGAGGTCGCTGAGTAGTGCGCGAGCAAAATTTAAGCTACA
ACAAGGCAAGGCTTGACCGACAATTGCATGAAGAATCTGCTTAGGGTTAGGCGTTTTGCGCTGCTTCGCG
ATGTACGGGCCAGATATACGCGTTGACATTGATTATTGACTAGTTATTAATAGTAATCAATTACGGGGTC
ATTAGTTCATAGCCCATATATGGAGTTCCGCGTTACATAACTTACGGTAAATGGCCCGCCTGGCTGACCG
CCCAACGACCCCCGCCCATTGACGTCAATAATGACGTATGTTCCCATAGTAACGCCAATAGGGACTTTCC
ATTGACGTCAATGGGTGGAGTATTTACGGTAAACTGCCCACTTGGCAGTACATCAAGTGTATCATATGCC
AAGTACGCCCCCTATTGACGTCAATGACGGTAAATGGCCCGCCTGGCATTATGCCCAGTACATGACCTTA
TGGGACTTTCCTACTTGGCAGTACATCTACGTATTAGTCATCGCTATTACCATGGTGATGCGGTTTTGGC
AGTACATCAATGGGCGTGGATAGCGGTTTGACTCACGGGGATTTCCAAGTCTCCACCCCATTGACGTCAA
TGGGAGTTTGTTTTGGCACCAAAATCAACGGGACTTTCCAAAATGTCGTAACAACTCCGCCCCATTGACG
CAAATGGGCGGTAGGCGTGTACGGTGGGAGGTCTATATAAGCAGAGCTCTCTGGCTAACTAGAGAACCCA
CTGCTTACTGGCTTATCGAAATTAATACGACTCACTATAGGGAGACCCAAGCTTGCCACCATGGCTTCTA
ACTTTACTCAGTTCGTTCTCGTCGACAATGGCGGAACTGGCGACGTGACTGTCGCCCCAAGCAACTTCGC
TAACGGGGTCGCTGAATGGATCAGCTCTAACTCGCGATCACAGGCTTACAAAGTAACCTGTAGCGTTCGT
CAGAGCTCTGCGCAGAATCGCAAATACACCATCAAAGTCGAGGTGCCTAAAGTGGCAACCCAGACTGTTG
GTGGTGAAGAGCTTCCTGTAGCCGGATGGAGATCTTACTTAAATATGGAACTAACCATTCCAATTTTCGC
CACGAATTCCGACTGCGAGCTTATTGTTAAGGCAATGCAAGGTCTCCTAAAAGATGGAAACCCGATTCCC
TCGGCCATCGCGGCCAACTCCGGCATCTACGGAGGTGGAGGTGGATCTGGTGGATCTCCTCCACATATGG
CTTACCCATACGATGTTCCAGATTACGCTCCTCCAAAGCTTGGATCCGAATTCCCGGGTCGACTCGAGTC
TAGAATGAAGGAAACGCCACTCTCAAACTGCGAACGCCGCTTCCTACTCCGTGCCATCGAAGAGAAGAAG
CGGCTGGATGGCAGACAAACCTATGATTATAGGAACATCAGGATCTCATTTGGAACAGATTACGGATGCT
GCATTGTGGAACTTGGAAAAACAAGAGTTCTTGGACAGGTTTCCTGTGAACTTGTGTCTCCAAAACTCAA
TCGGGCAACAGAAGGTATTCTTTTTTTTAACCTTGAACTCTCTCAGATGGCCGCTCCAGCTTTCGAACCT
GGCAGGCAGTCAGATCTCTTGGTGAAGTTGAATCGACTCATGGAAAGATGTCTAAGAAATTCGAAGTGTA
TAGACACTGAGTCTCTCTGTGTTGTTGCTGGTGAAAAGGTTTGGCAAATACGTGTAGACCTACATTTATT
AAATCATGATGGAAATATTATTGATGCTGCCAGCATTGCTGCAATCGTGGCCTTATGTCATTTCCGAAGA
CCTGATGTCTCTGTCCAAGGAGATGAAGTAACACTGTATACACCTGAAGAGCGTGATCCTGTACCATTAA
GTATCCACCACATGCCCATTTGTGTCAGTTTTGCCTTTTTCCAGCAAGGAACATATTTATTGGTGGATCC
CAATGAACGAGAAGAACGTGTGATGGATGGCTTGCTGGTGATTGCCATGAACAAACATCGAGAGATTTGT
ACTATCCAGTCCAGTGGTGGGATAATGCTACTAAAAGATCAAGTTCTGAGATGCAGTAAAATCGCTGGTG
TGAAAGTAGCAGAAATTACAGAGCTAATATTGAAAGCTTTGGAGAATGACCAAAAAGTAAGGAAAGAAGG
TGGAAAGTTTGGTTTTGCAGAGTCTATAGCAAATCAAAGGATCACAGCATTTAAAATGGAAAAGGCCCCT
ATTGATACCTCGGATGTAGAAGAAAAAGCAGAAGAAATCATTGCTGAAGCAGAACCTCCTTCAGAAGTTG
TTTCTACACCTGTGCTATGGACTCCTGGAACTGCCCAAATTGGAGAGGGAGTAGAAAACTCCTGGGGTGA
TCTTGAAGACTCTGAGAAGGAAGATGATGAAGGCGGTGGTGATCAAGCTATCATTCTTGATGGTATAAAA
ATGGACACTGGAGTAGAAGTCTCTGATATTGGAAGCCAAGAGCTGGGGTTTCACCATGTTGGCCAGACTG
GACTCGAGTTCCTGACCTCAGATGCTCCCATAATACTCTCAGATAGTGAAGAAGAAGAAATGATCATTTT
GGAACCAGACAAGAATCCAAAGAAAATAAGAACACAGACCACCAGTGCAAAACAAGAAAAAGCACCAAGT
AAAAAGCCAGTGAAAAGAAGAAAAAAGAAGAGAGCTGCCAATTAAGCGGCCGCCTAGAGGGCCCTATTCT
ATAGTGTCACCTAAATGCTAGAGCTCGCTGATCAGCCTCGACTGTGCCTTCTAGTTGCCAGCCATCTGTT
GTTTGCCCCTCCCCCGTGCCTTCCTTGACCCTGGAAGGTGCCACTCCCACTGTCCTTTCCTAATAAAATG
AGGAAATTGCATCGCATTGTCTGAGTAGGTGTCATTCTATTCTGGGGGGTGGGGTGGGGCAGGACAGCAA
GGGGGAGGATTGGGAAGACAATAGCAGGCATGCTGGGGATGCGGTGGGCTCTATGGCTTCTGAGGCGGAA
AGAACCAGCTGGGGCTCTAGGGGGTATCCCC
[124 nt withheld, positions 3112-3235]
C
[91 nt withheld, positions 3237-3327]
A
[49 nt withheld, positions 3329-3377]
CCTTTGACGTTGGAGTCCACGTTCTTT
[37 nt withheld, positions 3405-3441]
ACCCTATCTCGGTCTATTCTTTTGATTTATAAGGGATTTTGCCGATTTCGGCCTATTGGTTAAAAAATGA
GCTGATTTAACAAAAATTTAACGCGAATTAATTCTGTGGAATGTGTGTCAGTTAGGGTGTGGAAAGTCCC
CAGGCTCCCCAGCAGGCAGAAGTATGCAAAGCATGCATCTCAATTAGTCAGCAACCAGGTGTGGAAAGTC
CCCAGGCTCCCCAGCAGGCAGAAGTATGCAAAGCATGCATCTCAATTAGTCAGCAACCATAGTCCCGCCC
CTAACTCCGCCCATCCCGCCCCTAACTCCGCCCAGTTCCGCCCATTCTCCGCCCCATGGCTGACTAATTT
TTTTTATTTATGCAGAGGCCGAGGCCGCCTCTGCCTCTGAGCTATTCCAGAAGTAGTGAGGAGGCTTTTT
TGGAGGCCTAGGCTTTTGCAAAAAGCTCCCGGGAGCTTGTATATCCATTTTCGGATCTGATCAAGAGACA
GGATGAGGATCGTTTCGCATGATTGAACAAGATGGATTGCACGCAGGTTCTCCGGCCGCTTGGGTGGAGA
GGCTATTCGGCTATGACTGGGCACAACAGACAATCGGCTGCTCTGATGCCGCCGTGTTCCGGCTGTCAGC
GCAGGGGCGCCCGGTTCTTTTTGTCAAGACCGACCTGTCCGGTGCCCTGAATGAACTGCAGGACGAGGCA
GCGCGGCTATCGTGGCTGGCCACGACGGGCGTTCCTTGCGCAGCTGTGCTCGACGTTGTCACTGAAGCGG
GAAGGGACTGGCTGCTATTGGGCGAAGTGCCGGGGCAGGATCTCCTGTCATCTCACCTTGCTCCTGCCGA
GAAAGTATCCATCATGGCTGATGCAATGCGGCGGCTGCATACGCTTGATCCGGCTACCTGCCCATTCGAC
CACCAAGCGAAACATCGCATCGAGCGAGCACGTACTCGGATGGAAGCCGGTCTTGTCGATCAGGATGATC
TGGACGAAGAGCATCAGGGGCTCGCGCCAGCCGAACTGTTCGCCAGGCTCAAGGCGCGCATGCCCGACGG
CGAGGATCTCGTCGTGACCCATGGCGATGCCTGCTTGCCGAATATCATGGTGGAAAATGGCCGCTTTTCT
GGATTCATCGACTGTGGCCGGCTGGGTGTGGCGGACCGCTATCAGGACATAGCGTTGGCTACCCGTGATA
TTGCTGAAGAGCTTGGCGGCGAATGGGCTGACCGCTTCCTCGTGCTTTACGGTATCGCCGCTCCCGATTC
GCAGCGCATCGCCTTCTATCGCCTTCTTGACGAGTTCTTCTGAGCGGGACTCTGGGGTTCGAAATGACCG
ACCAAGCGACGCCCAACCTGCCATCACGAGATTTCGATTCCACCGCCGCCTTCTATGAAAGGTTGGGCTT
CGGAATCGTTTTCCGGGACGCCGGCTGGATGATCCTCCAGCGCGGGGATCTCATGCTGGAGTTCTTCGCC
CACCCCAACTTGTTTATTGCAGCTTATAATGGTTACAAATAAAGCAATAGCATCACAAATTTCACAAATA
AAGCATTTTTTTCACTGCATTCTAGTTGTGGTTTGTCCAAACTCATCAATGTATCTTATCATGTCTGTAT
ACCGTCGACCTCTAGCTAGAGCTTGGCGTAATCATGGTCATAGCTGTTTCCTGTGTGAAATTGTTATCCG
CTCACAATTCCACACAACATACGAGCCGGAAGCATAAAGTGTAAAGCCTGGGGTGCCTAATGAGTGAGCT
AACTCACATTAATTGCGTTGCGCTCACTGCCCGCTTTCCAGTCGGGAAACCTGTCGTGCCAGCTGCATTA
ATGAATCGGCCAACGCGCGGGGAGAGGCGGTTTGCGTATTGGGCGCTCTTCCGCTTCCTCGCTCACTGAC
TCGCTGCGCTCGGTCGTTCGGCTGCGGCGAGCGGTATCAGCTCACTCAAAGGCGGTAATACGGTTATCCA
CAGAATCAGGGGATAACGCAGGAAAGAACATGTGAGCAAAAGGCCAGCAAAAGGCCAGGAACCGTAAAAA
GGCCGCGTTGCTGGCGTTTTTCCATAGGCTCCGCCCCCCTGACGAGCATCACAAAAATCGACGCTCAAGT
CAGAGGTGGCGAAACCCGACAGGACTATAAAGATACCAGGCGTTTCCCCCTGGAAGCTCCCTCGTGCGCT
CTCCTGTTCCGACCCTGCCGCTTACCGGATACCTGTCCGCCTTTCTCCCTTCGGGAAGCGTGGCGCTTTC
TCATAGCTCACGCTGTAGGTATCTCAGTTCGGTGTAGGTCGTTCGCTCCAAGCTGGGCTGTGTGCACGAA
CCCCCCGTTCAGCCCGACCGCTGCGCCTTATCCGGTAACTATCGTCTTGAGTCCAACCCGGTAAGACACG
ACTTATCGCCACTGGCAGCAGCCACTGGTAACAGGATTAGCAGAGCGAGGTATGTAGGCGGTGCTACAGA
GTTCTTGAAGTGGTGGCCTAACTACGGCTACACTAGAAGAACAGTATTTGGTATCTGCGCTCTGCTGAAG
CCAGTTACCTTCGGAAAAAGAGTTGGTAGCTCTTGATCCGGCAAACAAACCACCGCTGGTAGCGGTTTTT
TTGTTTGCAAGCAGCAGATTACGCGCAGAAAAAAAGGATCTCAAGAAGATCCTTTGATCTTTTCTACGGG
GTCTGACGCTCAGTGGAACGAAAACTCACGTTAAGGGATTTTGGTCATGAGATTATCAAAAAGGATCTTC
ACCTAGATCCTTTTAAATTAAAAATGAAGTTTTAAATCAATCTAAAGTATATATGAGTAAACTTGGTCTG
ACAGTTACCAATGCTTAATCAGTGAGGCACCTATCTCAGCGATCTGTCTATTTCGTTCATCCATAGTTGC
CTGACTCCCCGTCGTGTAGATAACTACGATACGGGAGGGCTTACCATCTGGCCCCAGTGCTGCAATGATA
CCGCGAGACCCACGCTCACCGGCTCCAGATTTATCAGCAATAAACCAGCCAGCCGGAAGGGCCGAGCGCA
GAAGTGGTCCTGCAACTTTATCCGCCTCCATCCAGTCTATTAATTGTTGCCGGGAAGCTAGAGTAAGTAG
TTCGCCAGTTAATAGTTTGCGCAACGTTGTTGCCATTGCTACAGGCATCGTGGTGTCACGCTCGTCGTTT
GGTATGGCTTCATTCAGCTCCGGTTCCCAACGATCAAGGCGAGTTACATGATCCCCCATGTTGTGCAAAA
AAGCGGTTAGCTCCTTCGGTCCTCCGATCGTTGTCAGAAGTAAGTTGGCCGCAGTGTTATCACTCATGGT
TATGGCAGCACTGCATAATTCTCTTACTGTCATGCCATCCGTAAGATGCTTTTCTGTGACTGGTGAGTAC
TCAACCAAGTCATTCTGAGAATAGTGTATGCGGCGACCGAGTTGCTCTTGCCCGGCGTCAATACGGGATA
ATACCGCGCCACATAGCAGAACTTTAAAAGTGCTCATCATTGGAAAACGTTCTTCGGGGCGAAAACTCTC
AAGGATCTTACCGCTGTTGAGATCCAGTTCGATGTAACCCACTCGTGCACCCAACTGATCTTCAGCATCT
TTTACTTTCACCAGCGTTTCTGGGTGAGCAAAAACAGGAAGGCAAAATGCCGCAAAAAAGGGAATAAGGG
CGACACGGAAATGTTGAATACTCATACTCTTCCTTTTTCAATATTATTGAAGCATTTATCAGGGTTATTG
TCTCATGAGCGGATACATATTTGAATGTATTTAGAAAAATAAACAAATAGGGGTTCCGCGCACATTTCCC
CGAAAAGTGCCACCTGACGTC
Features (pLannotate 1.2.2; 23 found; start..end, strand, type, name):
     28..80      -  misc_feature   bom (fragment): basis of mobility region from pBR322
    235..614     +  enhancer       CMV enhancer: human cytomegalovirus immediate early enhancer
    615..818     +  promoter       CMV promoter: human cytomegalovirus (CMV) immediate early promoter
    814..847     +  LTR            5' LTR (truncated) (fragment): truncated 5' long terminal repeat (LTR) from HIV-1
    863..881     +  promoter       T7 promoter: promoter for bacteriophage T7 RNA polymerase
    904..1290    +  CDS            MS2: bacteriophage MS2 coat protein binds to a specific stem-loop structure in the viral RNA (Peabody, 1993)
   1333..1359    +  CDS            3xHA (fragment): three tandem HA epitope tags
   1405..2772    +  CDS            EXOSC9: EXOS9_HUMAN - Also known as PMSCL1. Experimental evidence at protein level: Swiss-Prot protein existence level 1. Non-catalytic component of the RNA exosome complex which has 3'->5' exoribonuclease activity and participates in a multitude of cellular RNA processing and degradation events. In the nucleus, the RNA exosome complex is involved in proper maturation of stable RNA species such as rRNA, snRNA and snoRNA, in the elimination of RNA processing by-products and non-coding 'pervasive' transcripts, such as antisense RNA species and promoter-upstream transcripts (PROMPTs), and of mRNAs with p
   2798..2816    -  promoter       SP6 promoter: promoter for bacteriophage SP6 RNA polymerase
   2842..3066    +  polyA_signal   bGH poly(A) signal: bovine growth hormone polyadenylation signal
   3070..3091    +  promoter       SV40 promoter (fragment): SV40 enhancer and early promoter
   3112..3540    +  rep_origin     f1 ori (sequence partly withheld): f1 bacteriophage origin of replication; arrow indicates direction of (+) strand synthesis
   3554..3883    +  promoter       SV40 promoter: SV40 enhancer and early promoter
   3950..4741    +  CDS            neo: KKA2_KLEPN - Also known as kan, nptII. Experimental evidence at protein level: Swiss-Prot protein existence level 1. Resistance to kanamycin, neomycin, paromomycin, ribostamycin, butirosin and gentamicin B. From Klebsiella pneumoniae.
   4765..4923    +  CDS            ble (fragment): BLE_KLEPN - Experimental evidence at protein level: Swiss-Prot protein existence level 1. Binding protein with a strong affinity to the bleomycin family of antibiotics. Binds to CL990; an antimitotic-antibiotic compound. From Klebsiella pneumoniae.
   4918..5039    +  polyA_signal   SV40 poly(A) signal: SV40 polyadenylation signal
   5112..5128    -  protein_bind   lac operator: The lac repressor binds to the lac operator to inhibit transcription in E. coli. This inhibition can be relieved by adding lactose or isopropyl-β-D-thiogalactopyranoside (IPTG). lac repressor encoded by lacI
   5136..5166    -  promoter       lac promoter: promoter for the E. coli lac operon
   5181..5202    -  protein_bind   CAP binding site: CAP binding activates transcription in the presence of cAMP. E. coli catabolite activator protein
   5215..5307    -  CDS            lacI (fragment): lac repressor; lacI; The lac repressor binds to the lac operator to inhibit transcription in E. coli. This inhibition can be relieved by adding lactose or isopropyl-β-D-thiogalactopyranoside (IPTG).
   5490..6075    -  rep_origin     ori: high-copy-number ColE1/pMB1/pBR322/pUC origin of replication
   6246..7106    -  CDS            AmpR: β-lactamase; bla; confers resistance to ampicillin, carbenicillin, and related antibiotics
   7107..7211    -  promoter       AmpR promoter: bla
