[The description below was written by a language model from this plasmid's Addgene catalogue record and pLannotate feature annotations shown in this document.]
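Description:
pcDNA3.1-MS2-HA-HsRRP45_Z is a 7,242 nt mammalian expression plasmid encoding human RRP45 (EXOSC9), a non-catalytic core subunit of the RNA exosome. The catalogue lists the backbone as unknown, but the name and the annotated features are consistent with a pcDNA3.1-type vector. It carries a high-copy ColE1/pUC origin and an ampicillin resistance gene (β-lactamase with its own promoter) for propagation in E. coli, together with an f1 origin. An SV40 early promoter drives a neomycin/kanamycin phosphotransferase gene followed by an SV40 poly(A) signal, which would allow G418 selection of stably transfected mammalian cells. Short fragments annotated as bom, HIV-1 LTR, ble, lacI and lac promoter/operator appear to be backbone remnants or partial matches rather than functional parts.

The expression cassette uses the CMV immediate early enhancer and promoter and ends in the bovine growth hormone polyadenylation signal. The open reading frame is arranged as bacteriophage MS2 coat protein, then an HA epitope (annotated as a fragment of a 3xHA tag, so probably a single copy), then the EXOSC9 coding sequence. According to the depositor, the ORF derives from transcript variant 1, corresponding to protein isoform 2. Flanking T7 and SP6 promoters are typical of this vector family and are useful for in vitro transcription or sequencing.

MS2 coat protein binds a specific RNA stem-loop, so the fusion could recruit RRP45 to a co-expressed reporter mRNA bearing MS2 binding sites, as in tethering assays of mRNA stability or translation. The record itself states only mammalian expression as the purpose. The HA tag permits detection or immunoprecipitation. The deposited sequence may be theoretical rather than fully verified.
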