Addgene plasmid #148133: pcDNA3.1-MS2-HA-HsRRP45_Z
Purpose: Mammalian Expression of HsRRP45
Depositing lab: Elisa Izaurralde. Depositing organization: Max Planck Institute for Developmental Biology.
Backbone
  Vector backbone: Unknown
  Vector type: Mammalian Expression
Growth in bacteria
  Bacterial resistance: Ampicillin, 100 μg/mL
  Growth temperature: 37°C
  Growth strain: DH5alpha
  Copy number: High Copy
Gene/Insert
  Gene/Insert name: HsRRP45 (alt name: EXOSC9)
  Species: H. sapiens (human)
  Entrez Gene: EXOSC9 (a.k.a. PCH1D, PM/Scl-75, PMSCL1, RRP45, Rrp45p, p5, p6)
  Cloning method: Unknown
Terms and licenses: Academic/Nonprofit Terms; Industry Terms: Not Available to Industry
Depositor comments: ORF extracted from transcript variant 1 NCBI:NM_001034194.1 or isoform2 Uniprot.: Q06265-2 Plasmids from this collection were made available to the research community and donated after the lab closed. Please note that the sequence provided by the depositing laboratory may be theoretical/predicted or based on Sanger sequencing results. There may be discrepancies between sequencing results obtained by Addgene and the depositor sequence. If an Addgene verified sequence is not available, please contact before placing your order to request that our lab fully sequence the plasmid.
How to cite: pcDNA3.1-MS2-HA-HsRRP45_Z was a gift from Elisa Izaurralde (Addgene plasmid # 148133 ; http://n2t.net/addgene:148133 ; RRID:Addgene_148133)
